Addgene plasmid #59935: pJA55
Purpose: gRNA for cleavage near sqt-1(e1350) locus in C elegans
Depositing lab: Andrew Fire. Depositing organization: Stanford University. Publication: Efficient Marker-Free Recovery of Custom Genetic Modifications with CRISPR/Cas9 in Caenorhabditis elegans. Arribere JA, Bell RT, Fu BX, Artiles KL, Hartman PS, Fire AZ. Genetics. 2014 Aug 26. pii: genetics.114.169730. 10.1534/genetics.114.169730 PubMed 25161212.
Backbone
  Vector backbone: pRB1017
  Vector type: CRISPR
Growth in bacteria
  Bacterial resistance: Kanamycin, 50 μg/mL
  Growth temperature: 37°C
  Growth strain: Top10
  Growth instructions: From depositor: These gRNA vectors tende to concatamerize. They may appear normal by digest or sequencing, but by running undigested vector out on a gel can you determine whether concatamerization has occurred. Note that the catamers may still function normally.
  Copy number: High Copy
Gene/Insert
  Gene/Insert name: sqt-1(e1350) gRNA2
  Species: C. elegans (nematode)
  Insert size (bp): 19
  Promoter: U6
  Cloning method: Restriction Enzyme; 5′ cloning site BsaI (destroyed during cloning); 3′ cloning site BsaI (destroyed during cloning)
  Sequencing primers: 5′ M13 For; 3′ M13 Rev
Terms and licenses: Academic/Nonprofit Terms; Industry Terms: Not Available to Industry
How to cite: pJA55 was a gift from Andrew Fire (Addgene plasmid # 59935 ; http://n2t.net/addgene:59935 ; RRID:Addgene_59935)
