[The description below was written by a language model from this plasmid's Addgene catalogue record and the feature table of its GenBank file.]
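Description:
pJA55 is a small (about 2.5 kb) CRISPR guide RNA expression plasmid for Caenorhabditis elegans, built on the pRB1017 backbone. It is maintained in E. coli as a high-copy plasmid through a ColE1/pUC-type origin and selected with kanamycin. Resistance comes from an aph(3')-Ia aminoglycoside phosphotransferase gene driven by the cat promoter and bracketed by the tonB and T7Te transcription terminators, which insulate the marker from the rest of the plasmid.

The payload is a single guide RNA cassette. A C. elegans U6 snRNA promoter (from the R07E5.16 gene), which recruits RNA polymerase III for small-RNA transcription in the worm, is followed by a 19-nucleotide targeting sequence, designated sqt-1(e1350) gRNA2, and then by the Streptococcus pyogenes Cas9 guide RNA scaffold. The spacer was inserted between BsaI sites that were destroyed during cloning, as is typical of type IIS oligo cloning into an empty guide vector. M13 forward and reverse primer sites flank the cassette for sequence verification. The plasmid carries no Cas9 gene, so the nuclease must be supplied from a separate source.

According to the record, the guide directs cleavage near the sqt-1(e1350) locus, and the construct comes from work on marker-free recovery of custom CRISPR/Cas9 genome modifications in C. elegans. The depositor notes that these guide RNA vectors tend to form concatamers that are detectable only when undigested plasmid is examined, and that such concatamers may still function normally.
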