LOCUS       Exported 2484 bp ds-DNA circular SYN 12-MAY-2021
DEFINITION  gRNA for cleavage near sqt-1(e1350) locus in C elegans.
ACCESSION   .
VERSION     .
KEYWORDS    pJA55
SOURCE      synthetic DNA construct
  ORGANISM  synthetic DNA construct
REFERENCE   1 (bases 1 to 2484)
  AUTHORS   Arribere JA, Bell RT, Fu BX, Artiles KL, Hartman PS, Fire AZ
  TITLE     Efficient Marker-Free Recovery of Custom Genetic Modifications with
            CRISPR/Cas9 in Caenorhabditis elegans.
  JOURNAL   Genetics. 2014 Aug 26. pii: genetics.114.169730.
  PUBMED    25161212
REFERENCE   2 (bases 1 to 2484)
  AUTHORS   .
  TITLE     Direct Submission
  JOURNAL   Exported May 12, 2021 from SnapGene Server 1.1.58
            http://www.snapgene.com
FEATURES             Location/Qualifiers
     source          1..2484
                     /organism="synthetic DNA construct"
                     /mol_type="other DNA"
     primer_bind     5..22
                     /label=M13 Forward
                     /note="In lacZ gene. Also called M13-F20 or M13 (-21)
                     Forward"
     primer_bind     6..22
                     /label=M13 fwd
                     /note="common sequencing primer, one of multiple similar
                     variants"
     promoter        197..546
                     /label=CeU6 promoter
                     /note="promoter for the C. elegans R07E5.16 U6 snRNA gene
                     (Dickinson et al., 2013)"
     misc_RNA        567..642
                     /label=gRNA scaffold
                     /note="guide RNA scaffold for the Streptococcus pyogenes
                     CRISPR/Cas9 system"
     primer_bind     complement(785..801)
                     /label=M13 rev
                     /note="common sequencing primer, one of multiple similar
                     variants"
     primer_bind     complement(785..801)
                     /label=M13 Reverse
                     /note="In lacZ gene. Also called M13-rev"
     terminator      849..880
                     /label=tonB terminator
                     /note="bidirectional E. coli tonB-P14 transcription
                     terminator"
     promoter        881..983
                     /label=cat promoter
                     /note="promoter of the E. coli cat gene encoding
                     chloramphenicol acetyltransferase"
     CDS             984..1799
                     /codon_start=1
                     /gene="aph(3')-Ia"
                     /product="aminoglycoside phosphotransferase"
                     /label=KanR
                     /note="confers resistance to kanamycin in bacteria or G418
                     (Geneticin(R)) in eukaryotes"
                     /translation="MSHIQRETSCLKPRLNSNMDADLYGYKWARDNVGQSGATIYRLYG
                     KPDAPELFLKHGKGSVANDVTDEMVRLNWLTEFMPLPTIKHFIRTPDDAWLLTTAIPGK
                     TAFQVLEEYPDSGENIVDALAVFLRRLHSIPVCNCPFNGDRVFRLAQAQSRMNNGLVGA
                     SDFDDERNGWPVEQVWKEMHKLLPFSPDSVVTHGDFSLDNLIFDEGKLIGCIDVGRVGI
                     ADRYQDLAILWNCLGEFSPSLQKRLFQKYGIDNPDMNKLQFHLMLDEFF"
     primer_bind     complement(1057..1076)
                     /label=Kan-R
                     /note="Kanamycin resistance gene, reverse primer"
     terminator      1823..1850
                     /label=T7Te terminator
                     /note="phage T7 early transcription terminator"
     rep_origin      complement(1862..2449)
                     /direction=LEFT
                     /label=ori
                     /note="high-copy-number ColE1/pMB1/pBR322/pUC origin of
                     replication"
     primer_bind     complement(1942..1961)
                     /label=pBR322ori-F
                     /note="pBR322 origin, forward primer"
ORIGIN
        1 cccgtgtaaa acgacggcca gtttatctag tcagcttgat tctagctgat cgtggaccgg
       61 aaggtgagcc agtgagttga ttgcagtcca gttacgctgg agtctgaggc tcgtcctgaa
      121 tgatatgcga ccgccggagg gttgcgtttg agacgggcga cagatccagt cgcgctgctc
      181 tcgtcgatcc aagcttcaaa aaaaactagc aataaaggaa taaaaaactg tacaccttaa
      241 aggcgcacac tctgttttgc aaattttatt tttagttgtg aattttctgc tgagacttga
      301 aaatagcaac tttagtacta ctataatttg tcaacctttt caaaaaaagc atgcaatttt
      361 tgagaaactc ttataaaagc tattattaaa aaaacacctt ttttccaaaa ttattccaca
      421 aaaaatatgt tatgaaatgc ctacaccctc tcacacacac tctttatact actctgtcaa
      481 actcacgaga tgtctgccgc ctcttgtgtt gcccctatat aaacacctcc tattgcgaga
      541 tgtcttggga aggacatagt tgtcatgttt tagagctaga aatagcaagt taaaataagg
      601 ctagtccgtt atcaacttga aaaagtggca ccgagtcggt gctttttgtg aaatttgcta
      661 gcggtgcgag cggatcgagc agtgtcgatc actactggac cgcgagctgt gctgcgaccc
      721 gtgatcttac ggcattatac gtatgatcgg tccacgatca gctagattat ctagtcagct
      781 tgatgtcata gctgtttcct gaggctcaat actgaccatt taaatcatac ctgacctcca
      841 tagcagaaag tcaaaagcct ccgaccggag gcttttgact tgatcggcac gtaagaggtt
      901 ccaactttca ccataatgaa ataagatcac taccgggcgt attttttgag ttatcgagat
      961 tttcaggagc taaggaagct aaaatgagcc atattcaacg ggaaacgtct tgcttgaagc
     1021 cgcgattaaa ttccaacatg gatgctgatt tatatgggta taaatgggct cgcgataatg
     1081 tcgggcaatc aggtgcgaca atctatcgat tgtatgggaa gcccgatgcg ccagagttgt
     1141 ttctgaaaca tggcaaaggt agcgttgcca atgatgttac agatgagatg gtcaggctaa
     1201 actggctgac ggaatttatg cctcttccga ccatcaagca ttttatccgt actcctgatg
     1261 atgcatggtt actcaccact gcgatcccag ggaaaacagc attccaggta ttagaagaat
     1321 atcctgattc aggtgaaaat attgttgatg cgctggcagt gttcctgcgc cggttgcatt
     1381 cgattcctgt ttgtaattgt ccttttaacg gcgatcgcgt atttcgtctc gctcaggcgc
     1441 aatcacgaat gaataacggt ttggttggtg cgagtgattt tgatgacgag cgtaatggct
     1501 ggcctgttga acaagtctgg aaagaaatgc ataaactctt gccattctca ccggattcag
     1561 tcgtcactca tggtgatttc tcacttgata accttatttt tgacgagggg aaattaatag
     1621 gttgtattga tgttggacga gtcggaatcg cagaccgata ccaggatctt gccatcctat
     1681 ggaactgcct cggtgagttt tctccttcat tacagaaacg gctttttcaa aaatatggta
     1741 ttgataatcc tgatatgaat aaattgcagt ttcacttgat gctcgatgag tttttctaat
     1801 gaggacctaa atgtaatcac ctggctcacc ttcgggtggg cctttctgcg ttgctggcgt
     1861 ttttccatag gctccgcccc cctgacgagc atcacaaaaa tcgatgctca agtcagaggt
     1921 ggcgaaaccc gacaggacta taaagatacc aggcgtttcc ccctggaagc tccctcgtgc
     1981 gctctcctgt tccgaccctg ccgcttaccg gatacctgtc cgcctttctc ccttcgggaa
     2041 gcgtggcgct ttctcatagc tcacgctgta ggtatctcag ttcggtgtag gtcgttcgct
     2101 ccaagctggg ctgtgtgcac gaaccccccg ttcagcccga ccgctgcgcc ttatccggta
     2161 actatcgtct tgagtccaac ccggtaagac acgacttatc gccactggca gcagccactg
     2221 gtaacaggat tagcagagcg aggtatgtag gcggtgctac agagttcttg aagtggtggc
     2281 ctaactacgg ctacactaga agaacagtat ttggtatctg cgctctgctg aagccagtta
     2341 cctcggaaaa agagttggta gctcttgatc cggcaaacaa accaccgctg gtagcggtgg
     2401 tttttttgtt tgcaagcagc agattacgcg cagaaaaaaa ggatctcaag aagatccttt
     2461 gattttctac cgaagaaagg ccca
//
