>Addgene plasmid #59935 | pJA55 | addgene partial sequence | sequence record 96955 | pBR322ori-3 5'-tttgtttgcaagcagcagat-3'
TTTGATTTTCTACCGAAGAAAGGCCCACCCGTGTAAAACGACGGCCAGTTTATCTAGTCAGCTTGATTCT
AGCTGATCGTGGACCGGAAGGTGAGCCAGTGAGTTGATTGCAGTCCAGTTACGCTGGAGTCTGAGGCTCG
TCCTGAATGATATGCGACCGCCGGAGGGTTGCGTTTGAGACGGGCGACAGATCCAGTCGCGCTGCTCTCG
TCGATCCAAGCTTCAAAAAAAACTAGCAATAAAGGAATAAAAAACTGTACACCTTAAAGGCGCACACTCT
GTTTTGCAAATTTTATTTTTAGTTGTGAATTTTCTGCTGAGACTTGAAAATAGCAACTTTAGTACTACTA
TAATTTGTCAACCTTTTCAAAAAAAGCATGCAATTTTTGAGAAACTCTTATAAAAGCTATTATTAAAAAA
ACACCTTTTTTCCAAAATTATTCCACAAAAAATATGTTATGAAATGCCTACACCCTCTCACACACACTCT
TTATACTACTCTGTCAAACTCACGAGATGTCTGCCGCCTCTTGTGTTGCCCCTATATAAACACCTCCTAT
TGCGAGATGTCTTGGGAAGGACATAGTTGTCATGTTTTAGAGCTAGAAATAGCAAGTTAAAATAAGGCTA
GTCCGTTATCAACTTGAAAAAGTGGCACCGAGTCGGTGCTTTTTGTGAAATTTGCTAGCGGTGCGAGCGG
ATCGAGCAGTGTCGATCACTACTGGACCGCGAGCTGTGCTGCGACCCGTGATCTTACGGCATTATACGTA
TGATCGGTCCACGATCAGCTAGATTATCTAGTCAGCTTGATGTCATAGCTGTTTCCTGAGGCTCAATACT
GACCATTTAAATCATACCTGACCTCCATAGCAG
