>Addgene plasmid #59935 | pJA55 | addgene partial sequence | sequence record 96956 | Kan-R 5'-ATCGCGAGCCCATTTATACC-3'
GCAAGACGTTTCCCGTTGAATATGGCTCATTTTAGCTTCCTTAGCTCCTGAAAATCTCGATAACTCAAAA
AATACGCCCGGTAGTGATCTTATTTCATTATGGTGAAAGTTGGAACCTCTTACGTGCCGATCAAGTCAAA
AGCCTCCGGTCGGAGGCTTTTGACTTTCTGCTATGGAGGTCAGGTATGATTTAAATGGTCAGTATTGAGC
CTCAGGAAACAGCTATGACATCAAGCTGACTAGATAATCTAGCTGATCGTGGACCGATCATACGTATAAT
GCCGTAAGATCACGGGTCGCAGCACAGCTCGCGGTCCAGTAGTGATCGACACTGCTCGATCCGCTCGCAC
CGCTAGCAAATTTCACAAAAAGCACCGACTCGGTGCCACTTTTTCAAGTTGATAACGGACTAGCCTTATT
TTAACTTGCTATTTCTAGCTCTAAAACATGACAACTATGTCCTTCCCAAGACATCTCGCAATAGGAGGTG
TTTATATAGGGGCAACACAAGAGGCGGCAGACATCTCGTGAGTTTGACAGAGTAGTATAAAGAGTGTGTG
TGAGAGGGTGTAGGCATTTCATAACATATTTTTTGTGGAATAATTTTGGAAAAAAGGTGTTTTTTTAATA
ATAGCTTTTATAAGAGTTTCTCAAAAATTGCATGCTTTTTTTGAAAAGGTTGACAAATTATAGTAGTACT
AAAGTTGCTATTTTCAAGTCTCAGCAG
